Addgene plasmid #193006: Zic4-3505-D4:Luc
Purpose: Plasmid to test the Hydra Zic4 promoter activity (partial deletion D4)
Depositing lab: Brigitte Galliot. Depositing organization: University of Geneva. Publication: The transcription factor Zic4 acts as a transdifferentiation switch. Vogg MC, Ferenc J, Buzgariu WC, Perruchoud C , Papasaikas P, Sanchez PGL, Nuninger C , Delucinge-Vivier C , Rampon C , Beccari L, Vriz S , Vincent S , Galliot B , Tsiairis CD. bioRxiv 2021.12.22.47383 10.1101/2021.12.22.473838.
Backbone
  Vector backbone: pGL3
  Vector type: Mammalian Expression
Growth in bacteria
  Bacterial resistance: Ampicillin, 100 μg/mL
  Growth temperature: 37°C
  Growth strain: DH5alpha
  Copy number: High Copy
Gene/Insert
  Gene/Insert name: Hydra Zic4 promoter
  Species: Hydra
  Insert size (bp): 1478
  Mutation: partial deletion of the Hydra Zic4 promoter-D4
  Cloning method: Restriction Enzyme; 5′ cloning site Unknown (unknown if destroyed); 3′ cloning site Unknown (unknown if destroyed)
Terms and licenses: Academic/Nonprofit Terms; Industry Terms: Not Available to Industry
Depositor comments: Please visit for https://www.biorxiv.org/content/10.1101/2021.12.22.473838v1 bioRxiv preprint.
How to cite: Zic4-3505-D4:Luc was a gift from Brigitte Galliot (Addgene plasmid # 193006 ; http://n2t.net/addgene:193006 ; RRID:Addgene_193006)
