[The description below was written by a language model from this plasmid's Addgene catalogue record and pLannotate feature annotations shown in this document.]
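Description:
Zic4-3505-D4:Luc is a firefly luciferase reporter plasmid built on the pGL3 backbone and catalogued as a mammalian expression vector. It is designed to measure the activity of a partially deleted version of the Hydra Zic4 promoter. The insert is recorded as a 1,478 bp Hydra promoter fragment carrying the "D4" partial deletion. It was cloned by restriction enzymes, but the sites used are not stated, and neither are the exact boundaries of the deletion. The promoter itself is not annotated in the feature table. However, the unannotated stretch between the upstream pause site and the start of the luciferase coding sequence is where such an insert would sit in a pGL3 vector, and it is about the right size.

The reporter is the enhanced luc+ firefly luciferase gene, followed by an SV40 late polyadenylation signal. Upstream of the cloning region lie a synthetic poly(A) signal and an RNA polymerase II transcriptional pause site from the human α2 globin gene. These standard pGL3 elements block read-through transcription from the backbone, so the luciferase signal reflects only the inserted promoter. In bacteria the plasmid is propagated through a high-copy ColE1/pUC-type origin and selected with ampicillin via β-lactamase expressed from its own promoter. An f1 origin is also present for single-stranded DNA production. The short large T antigen, TcR and lacZα fragments are non-functional backbone remnants.

The plasmid appears to belong to a promoter deletion series. Comparing its luciferase output with that of the full-length promoter or other deletion variants in transfected cells would help map the regulatory regions controlling Zic4, a transcription factor studied in Hydra for its role in cell fate and transdifferentiation.
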