Features (pLannotate 1.2.2; 11 found; start..end, strand, type, name):
   1714..3366    +  CDS            luciferase: firefly luciferase; luc+; enhanced luc+ version of the luciferase gene
   3407..3528    -  polyA_signal   SV40 poly(A) signal: SV40 polyadenylation signal
   3551..3619    -  CDS            large T antigen (fragment): large T antigen from SV40 (simian virus 40)
   3635..3767    +  CDS            TcR (fragment): tetracycline efflux protein; tet; confers resistance to tetracycline
   3947..4535    -  rep_origin     ori: high-copy-number ColE1/pMB1/pBR322/pUC origin of replication
   4706..5566    -  CDS            AmpR: β-lactamase; bla; confers resistance to ampicillin, carbenicillin, and related antibiotics
   5567..5671    -  promoter       AmpR promoter: bla
   5698..6126    +  rep_origin     f1 ori (sequence partly withheld): f1 bacteriophage origin of replication; arrow indicates direction of (+) strand synthesis
   6158..6225    -  CDS            lacZα (fragment): LacZα fragment of β-galactosidase; lacZ fragment
   6284..6332    +  polyA_signal   poly(A) signal: synthetic polyadenylation signal
   6346..82      +  misc_feature   pause site (across the origin): RNA polymerase II transcriptional pause signal from the human α2 globin gene
>Addgene plasmid #193006 | Zic4-3505-D4:Luc | addgene full sequence | sequence record 378763 | Addgene NGS Result
CTCCATCAAAACAAAACGAAACAAAACAAACTAGCAAAATAGGCTGTCCCCAGTGCAAGTGCAGGTGCCA
GAACATTTCTCTATCGATAGGTACCGTTTAACGTCACTCCGAACAAAGTTTAAATTAATGCGAACGTTTT
ATTTTTGTAGCTAAACATCTGAGTTAAAAATGCTTGCGCACGTTCTTTTAACAAAAACAGCTCATCTTAT
TGTTTTACTTTTTATTTTTTATTAAATTAAAAAAAATATAATTAAAAAATATTTTTGTAAGAATCTTAAC
AGATATTTTACGATAAAATTTCTTATCTAAAGTATCGTTTTCAGGTTACTCGCGTAGACTTATAATTTTC
AATAAAGATTACCCAATTTGTCTAATTAGCATAACAATTAATTATAAGTAAATAACCGGAGATAATAAGT
AAATAACCTGAGATAAAAACCTCAAAGAGTACAGCAGATTGGAAATCATTTTTTTTTTTTTCAAGAAACC
GCGCGCATTCACTCGTATACCTTAATTGTATAATCTTTTAGTTAAACAAGCACCAAAACCGGAACAAAGG
TAGTAGTATACAATCAAAGCAAGCTTTGATATCTCTAATATTTTTTTCAATTTTTTTTTTATCCACTTAT
TTGTCTGAGCTATTTCTTTACCTTAATTACGCTATAAAATTTTCTTCTCGACAAGCGGCGTAGCTTTGAG
TTTATAGCTCTTTTCTGAAGTCTAATTCCTTCTGTTTTTATTACAATCCTGACTAAGCTTCCTCAAAGTC
AAGGAAAACAAATGCAGTTAAAAAGAAAATAATCCTTGTAAACACGTTTCATCCTTCATAAAAAACGTAC
GCTAATAAAGCTTTTTTGTTTACAGTTAAGCAAGCTAATTTAGAATTTCAGAATTACTCTTTGCAAAAAA
AAAAAAAAAAAAAAAAAAAAAAAAAAAAAAAAAAAAAAAGTAATAATAATAATTAGCCACGTCATTTTGC
AACCAGATTAAAATCCAGGAAATCTCAATGAAATTATTTGGGAGGAAGTTGTATATTTCTAAAATTTAGC
AGAACTTATATTAGCGTATATCTTCGACACACATAAACTTACTGTGATATTACAAAATGACTCAATTGAG
TTAGAAATAAAATCAAATAAATAAACTAAATTTTCCCAATACTACAAAGCAGGATCTGAAAGGTTCTTTT
AAGGATTCTCGCTTCATACTTTTTTTGTTTTGTATTATTTTGCTCCCGTTAATTAGGAAATAAACTACCA
TGCAGATTAATTATGGGTATAATTGAAAGTTCGTGCAGTTTTATTCTTCGTCAAATTAAATCAATAATTT
AGTTCTATTTCGTTTTATTACTATAAATCCTCTAAAGAACATTTTTGCTTGTTTTCTTTTTAAAGATCTC
ATTTTAATTTTTAATACCCCGCTATGATGTGATTGGATGGGATCAAATGTGATTGGTTAAAAAAGTTTGA
ATAAGTATCAAGAACTGTCAATCAAAATAAATGAGCGGCCAATCAGGTTAGTTATAAATCCTTATTAGCA
ACATAATCCCTACACATAGACAGATGTACCATACATAATGGAAAGGTAAAATTGATTTGTGCCCAAAAGC
ATTTAAAAGTCTCAATTTACATCCGAATGACACCGTATTTCAGTCACCTCGAGATCTGCGATCTAAGTAA
GCTTGGCATTCCGGTACTGTTGGTAAAGCCACCATGGAAGACGCCAAAAACATAAAGAAAGGCCCGGCGC
CATTCTATCCGCTGGAAGATGGAACCGCTGGAGAGCAACTGCATAAGGCTATGAAGAGATACGCCCTGGT
TCCTGGAACAATTGCTTTTACAGATGCACATATCGAGGTGGACATCACTTACGCTGAGTACTTCGAAATG
TCCGTTCGGTTGGCAGAAGCTATGAAACGATATGGGCTGAATACAAATCACAGAATCGTCGTATGCAGTG
AAAACTCTCTTCAATTCTTTATGCCGGTGTTGGGCGCGTTATTTATCGGAGTTGCAGTTGCGCCCGCGAA
CGACATTTATAATGAACGTGAATTGCTCAACAGTATGGGCATTTCGCAGCCTACCGTGGTGTTCGTTTCC
AAAAAGGGGTTGCAAAAAATTTTGAACGTGCAAAAAAAGCTCCCAATCATCCAAAAAATTATTATCATGG
ATTCTAAAACGGATTACCAGGGATTTCAGTCGATGTACACGTTCGTCACATCTCATCTACCTCCCGGTTT
TAATGAATACGATTTTGTGCCAGAGTCCTTCGATAGGGACAAGACAATTGCACTGATCATGAACTCCTCT
GGATCTACTGGTCTGCCTAAAGGTGTCGCTCTGCCTCATAGAACTGCCTGCGTGAGATTCTCGCATGCCA
GAGATCCTATTTTTGGCAATCAAATCATTCCGGATACTGCGATTTTAAGTGTTGTTCCATTCCATCACGG
TTTTGGAATGTTTACTACACTCGGATATTTGATATGTGGATTTCGAGTCGTCTTAATGTATAGATTTGAA
GAAGAGCTGTTTCTGAGGAGCCTTCAGGATTACAAGATTCAAAGTGCGCTGCTGGTGCCAACCCTATTCT
CCTTCTTCGCCAAAAGCACTCTGATTGACAAATACGATTTATCTAATTTACACGAAATTGCTTCTGGTGG
CGCTCCCCTCTCTAAGGAAGTCGGGGAAGCGGTTGCCAAGAGGTTCCATCTGCCAGGTATCAGGCAAGGA
TATGGGCTCACTGAGACTACATCAGCTATTCTGATTACACCCGAGGGGGATGATAAACCGGGCGCGGTCG
GTAAAGTTGTTCCATTTTTTGAAGCGAAGGTTGTGGATCTGGATACCGGGAAAACGCTGGGCGTTAATCA
AAGAGGCGAACTGTGTGTGAGAGGTCCTATGATTATGTCCGGTTATGTAAACAATCCGGAAGCGACCAAC
GCCTTGATTGACAAGGATGGATGGCTACATTCTGGAGACATAGCTTACTGGGACGAAGACGAACACTTCT
TCATCGTTGACCGCCTGAAGTCTCTGATTAAGTACAAAGGCTATCAGGTGGCTCCCGCTGAATTGGAATC
CATCTTGCTCCAACACCCCAACATCTTCGACGCAGGTGTCGCAGGTCTTCCCGACGATGACGCCGGTGAA
CTTCCCGCCGCCGTTGTTGTTTTGGAGCACGGAAAGACGATGACGGAAAAAGAGATCGTGGATTACGTCG
CCAGTCAAGTAACAACCGCGAAAAAGTTGCGCGGAGGAGTTGTGTTTGTGGACGAAGTACCGAAAGGTCT
TACCGGAAAACTCGACGCAAGAAAAATCAGAGAGATCCTCATAAAGGCCAAGAAGGGCGGAAAGATCGCC
GTGTAATTCTAGAGTCGGGGCGGCCGGCCGCTTCGAGCAGACATGATAAGATACATTGATGAGTTTGGAC
AAACCACAACTAGAATGCAGTGAAAAAAATGCTTTATTTGTGAAATTTGTGATGCTATTGCTTTATTTGT
AACCATTATAAGCTGCAATAAACAAGTTAACAACAACAATTGCATTCATTTTATGTTTCAGGTTCAGGGG
GAGGTGTGGGAGGTTTTTTAAAGCAAGTAAAACCTCTACAAATGTGGTAAAATCGATAAGGATCCGTCGA
CCGATGCCCTTGAGAGCCTTCAACCCAGTCAGCTCCTTCCGGTGGGCGCGGGGCATGACTATCGTCGCCG
CACTTATGACTGTCTTCTTTATCATGCAACTCGTAGGACAGGTGCCGGCAGCGCTCTTCCGCTTCCTCGC
TCACTGACTCGCTGCGCTCGGTCGTTCGGCTGCGGCGAGCGGTATCAGCTCACTCAAAGGCGGTAATACG
GTTATCCACAGAATCAGGGGATAACGCAGGAAAGAACATGTGAGCAAAAGGCCAGCAAAAGGCCAGGAAC
CGTAAAAAGGCCGCGTTGCTGGCGTTTTTCCATAGGCTCCGCCCCCCTGACGAGCATCACAAAAATCGAC
GCTCAAGTCAGAGGTGGCGAAACCCGACAGGACTATAAAGATACCAGGCGTTTCCCCCTGGAAGCTCCCT
CGTGCGCTCTCCTGTTCCGACCCTGCCGCTTACCGGATACCTGTCCGCCTTTCTCCCTTCGGGAAGCGTG
GCGCTTTCTCATAGCTCACGCTGTAGGTATCTCAGTTCGGTGTAGGTCGTTCGCTCCAAGCTGGGCTGTG
TGCACGAACCCCCCGTTCAGCCCGACCGCTGCGCCTTATCCGGTAACTATCGTCTTGAGTCCAACCCGGT
AAGACACGACTTATCGCCACTGGCAGCAGCCACTGGTAACAGGATTAGCAGAGCGAGGTATGTAGGCGGT
GCTACAGAGTTCTTGAAGTGGTGGCCTAACTACGGCTACACTAGAAGAACAGTATTTGGTATCTGCGCTC
TGCTGAAGCCAGTTACCTTCGGAAAAAGAGTTGGTAGCTCTTGATCCGGCAAACAAACCACCGCTGGTAG
CGGTGGTTTTTTTGTTTGCAAGCAGCAGATTACGCGCAGAAAAAAAGGATCTCAAGAAGATCCTTTGATC
TTTTCTACGGGGTCTGACGCTCAGTGGAACGAAAACTCACGTTAAGGGATTTTGGTCATGAGATTATCAA
AAAGGATCTTCACCTAGATCCTTTTAAATTAAAAATGAAGTTTTAAATCAATCTAAAGTATATATGAGTA
AACTTGGTCTGACAGTTACCAATGCTTAATCAGTGAGGCACCTATCTCAGCGATCTGTCTATTTCGTTCA
TCCATAGTTGCCTGACTCCCCGTCGTGTAGATAACTACGATACGGGAGGGCTTACCATCTGGCCCCAGTG
CTGCAATGATACCGCGAGACCCACGCTCACCGGCTCCAGATTTATCAGCAATAAACCAGCCAGCCGGAAG
GGCCGAGCGCAGAAGTGGTCCTGCAACTTTATCCGCCTCCATCCAGTCTATTAATTGTTGCCGGGAAGCT
AGAGTAAGTAGTTCGCCAGTTAATAGTTTGCGCAACGTTGTTGCCATTGCTACAGGCATCGTGGTGTCAC
GCTCGTCGTTTGGTATGGCTTCATTCAGCTCCGGTTCCCAACGATCAAGGCGAGTTACATGATCCCCCAT
GTTGTGCAAAAAAGCGGTTAGCTCCTTCGGTCCTCCGATCGTTGTCAGAAGTAAGTTGGCCGCAGTGTTA
TCACTCATGGTTATGGCAGCACTGCATAATTCTCTTACTGTCATGCCATCCGTAAGATGCTTTTCTGTGA
CTGGTGAGTACTCAACCAAGTCATTCTGAGAATAGTGTATGCGGCGACCGAGTTGCTCTTGCCCGGCGTC
AATACGGGATAATACCGCGCCACATAGCAGAACTTTAAAAGTGCTCATCATTGGAAAACGTTCTTCGGGG
CGAAAACTCTCAAGGATCTTACCGCTGTTGAGATCCAGTTCGATGTAACCCACTCGTGCACCCAACTGAT
CTTCAGCATCTTTTACTTTCACCAGCGTTTCTGGGTGAGCAAAAACAGGAAGGCAAAATGCCGCAAAAAA
GGGAATAAGGGCGACACGGAAATGTTGAATACTCATACTCTTCCTTTTTCAATATTATTGAAGCATTTAT
CAGGGTTATTGTCTCATGAGCGGATACATATTTGAATGTATTTAGAAAAATAAACAAATAGGGGTTCCGC
GCACATTTCCCCGAAAAGTGCCACCTG
[124 nt withheld, positions 5698-5821]
C
[91 nt withheld, positions 5823-5913]
A
[49 nt withheld, positions 5915-5963]
CCTTTGACGTTGGAGTCCACGTTCTTT
[37 nt withheld, positions 5991-6027]
ACCCTATCTCGGTCTATTCTTTTGATTTATAAGGGATTTTGCCGATTTCGGCCTATTGGTTAAAAAATGA
GCTGATTTAACAAAAATTTAACGCGAATTTTAACAAAATATTAACGCTTACAATTTGCCATTCGCCATTC
AGGCTGCGCAACTGTTGGGAAGGGCGATCGGTGCGGGCCTCTTCGCTATTACGCCAGCCCAAGCTACCAT
GATAAGTAAGTAATATTAAGGTACGGGAGGTACTTGGAGCGGCCGCAATAAAATATCTTTATTTTCATTA
CATCTGTGTGTTGGTTTTTTGTGTGAATCGATAGTACTAACATACGCT
